>Addgene plasmid #22032 | pBabe-TetCMV-puro-mPA-GFP-PA-Rac1 | addgene partial sequence | sequence record 27827 | 22032 with LOV-F (AGAGAGAGGGAGTCATGCTGAT)
TTGATGAGGCGGCAAAGAACTTATCAAGTGGTGTGGTGGTGGGAGACGGAGCTGTAGGTAAAACTTGCCT
ACTGATCAGTTACACAACCAATGCATTTCCTGGAGAATATATCCCTACTGTCTTTGACAATTATTCTGCC
AATGTTATGGTAGATGGAAAACCGGTGAATCTGGGCTTATGGGATACAGCTGGACTAGAAGATTATGACA
GATTACGCCCCCTATCCTATCCGCAAACAGATGTGTTCTTAATTTGCTTTTCCCTTGTGAGTCCTGCATC
ATTCCACCACGTCCGTGCAAAGTGGTATCCTGAGGTGCGGCACCACTGTCCCAACACTCCCATCATCCTA
GTGGGAACTAAACTTGATCTTAGGGATGATAAAGACACGATCGAGAAACTGAAGGAGAAGAAGCTGACTC
CCATCACCTATCCGCAGGGTCTAGCCATGGCTAAGGAGATTGGTGCTGTAAAATACCTGGAGTGCTCGGC
GCTCACACAGCGAGGCCTCAAGACAGTGTTTGACGAAGCGATCCGAGCAGTCCTCTGCCCGCCTCCCGTG
AAGAAGAGGAAGAGAAAATGCCTGCTGTTGTAAAAGCTTGCGGCCGCACAGCTGTATACACGTGCAAGCC
AGCCAGAACTCGCCCCGGAAGACCCCGAGGATCTCGAGTGTGGAATTGTGAGCGGATAACAATTTGTCGA
GGGCCCCTGCAGGTCAATTCTACCGGGTAGGTGAGCGCTTTTCCCACGCAGTCTGGAG
