>Addgene plasmid #22032 | pBabe-TetCMV-puro-mPA-GFP-PA-Rac1 | addgene partial sequence | sequence record 27828 | 22032 with pBABE-5
TTTCGTCGTCGAGTTTACCACTCCCTATCAGTGATAGAGAAAAGTGAAAGTCGAGTTTACCACTCCCTAT
CAGTGATAGAGAAAAGTGAAAGTCGAGTTTACCACTCCCTATCAGTGATAGAGAAAAGTGAAAGTCGAGT
TTACCACTCCCTATCAGTGATAGAGAAAAGTGAAAGTCGAGTTTACCACTCCCTATCAGTGATAGAGAAA
AGTGAAAGTCGAGTTTACCACTCCCTATCAGTGATAGAGAAAAGTGAAAGTCGAGTTTACCACTCCCTAT
CAGTGATAGAGAAAAGTGAAAGTCGAGCTCGGTACCCGGGTCGAGGTAGGCGTGTACGGTGGGAGGCCTA
TATAAGCAGAGCTCGTTTAGTGAACCGTCAGATCGCCTGGAGACGCCATCCACGCTGTTTTGACCTCCAT
AGAAGACACCGGGACCGATCCAGCCTCCGCGGCCCCAGATCCGTAAAGTGAATTCGGAGCATATACCATG
GCACACCAT
