[The description below was written by a language model from this plasmid's Addgene catalogue record.]
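Description:
pBabe-TetCMV-puro-mPA-GFP-PA-Rac1 is a retroviral mammalian expression plasmid built on the pBabe-TetCMV-puro backbone (about 6 kb), carrying an insert of roughly 1.8 kb cloned between EcoRI and XhoI sites, both of which are retained. It is maintained in E. coli as a high-copy plasmid under ampicillin selection, and transduced or transfected mammalian cells can be selected with puromycin. As a pBabe-type vector it is designed to be packaged into retroviral particles for stable delivery. The backbone name indicates a tetracycline-regulated CMV promoter driving the insert, although no feature table is provided, so the exact promoter arrangement and other backbone elements are not documented.

The payload is a three-part fusion: mPA-GFP (a monomeric photoactivatable GFP), followed by the LOV domain of oat (Avena sativa) phototropin, residues Leu404 to Leu546, joined to human Rac1 beginning at Ile4. The Rac1 portion carries Q61L, a classic constitutively activating substitution, together with E91H and N92H. In this photoactivatable Rac1 (PA-Rac1) design, the LOV domain sterically blocks Rac1 from engaging its effectors in the dark. Blue light causes a conformational change in the LOV domain that releases this inhibition, reversibly switching on Rac1 signalling. The mPA-GFP tag provides a fluorescent marker for the fusion protein that can itself be switched on by light.

The construct is used for light-controlled, spatially and temporally precise activation of Rac1 in living cells, for example to study cell motility. The repository notes that not all of the listed mutations have been confirmed, so sequence verification is advised.
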