Addgene plasmid #22032: pBabe-TetCMV-puro-mPA-GFP-PA-Rac1
Depositing lab: Klaus Hahn. Depositing organization: University of North Carolina at Chapel Hill. Publication: A genetically encoded photoactivatable Rac controls the motility of living cells. Wu YI, Frey D, Lungu OI, Jaehrig A, Schlichting I, Kuhlman B, Hahn KM. Nature. 2009 Sep 3. 461(7260):104-8. 10.1038/nature08241 PubMed 19693014.
Backbone
  Vector backbone: pBabe-TetCMV-puro
  Backbone size w/o insert (bp): 6000
  Vector type: Mammalian Expression, Retroviral
  Selectable markers: Puromycin
Growth in bacteria
  Bacterial resistance: Ampicillin, 100 μg/mL
  Growth temperature: 37°C
  Growth strain: DH5alpha
  Copy number: High Copy
Gene/Insert
  Gene/Insert name: mPA-GFP-PA-Rac1 (alt name: mPA-GFP-LOV(Leu404-Leu546)-Rac1(Ile4)-Q61L/E91H/N92H)
  Species: H. sapiens (human); Avena sativa (oat)
  Insert size (bp): 1800
  Mutation: Rac1 starts at I4 and contains mutations Q61L, E91H and N92H.
  GenBank ID: AAA36544
  Entrez Gene: RAC1 (a.k.a. MIG5, MRD48, Rac-1, TC-25, p21-Rac1)
  Cloning method: Restriction Enzyme; 5′ cloning site EcoRI (not destroyed); 3′ cloning site XhoI (not destroyed)
  Sequencing primers: 5′ pBabe-TetCMV Forward
Terms and licenses: Academic/Nonprofit Terms; Industry Terms: Not Available to Industry
Depositor comments: Protocols for production and use of Hahn lab biosensors and photoactivatable proteins can be found on their web page, at the URL below. If you have suggestions for the protocols or have any questions, please feel free to contact the Hahn lab. Good luck with your experiments! Hahn lab biosensor protocol: http://www.hahnlab.com/tools/index.html Please note, Addgene has not confirmed all the mutations associated with this construct. We suggest sequence verifying this plasmid upon receipt.
How to cite: pBabe-TetCMV-puro-mPA-GFP-PA-Rac1 was a gift from Klaus Hahn (Addgene plasmid # 22032 ; http://n2t.net/addgene:22032 ; RRID:Addgene_22032)
